>Addgene plasmid #229284 | pXTK047 [Con-Pro_nptII-Broad_PartType5] | addgene full sequence | sequence record 464676 | Addgene NGS Result
TTGAGATCCTTTTTTTCTGCGCGTAATCTGCTGCTTGCAAACAAAAAAACCACCGCTACCAGCGGTGGTT
TGTTTGCCGGATCAAGAGCTACCAACTCTTTTTCCGAAGGTAACTGGCTTCAGCAGAGCGCAGATACCAA
ATACTGTTCTTCTAGTGTAGCCGTAGTTAGGCCACCACTTCAAGAACTCTGTAGCACCGCCTACATACCT
CGCTCTGCTAATCCTGTTACCAGTGGCTGCTGCCAGTGGCGATAAGTCGTGTCTTACCGGGTTGGACTCA
AGACGATAGTTACCGGATAAGGCGCAGCGGTCGGGCTGAACGGGGGGTTCGTGCACACAGCCCAGCTTGG
AGCGAACGACCTACACCGAACTGAGATACCTACAGCGTGAGCTATGAGAAAGCGCCACGCTTCCCGAAGG
GAGAAAGGCGGACAGGTATCCGGTAAGCGGCAGGGTCGGAACAGGAGAGCGCACGAGGGAGCTTCCAGGG
GGAAACGCCTGGTATCTTTATAGTCCTGTCGGGTTTCGCCACCTCTGACTTGAGCGTCGATTTTTGTGAT
GCTCGTCAGGGGGGCGGAGCCTATGGAAAAACGCCAGCAACGCGAGTCGGTCTCTAACGAGCTTCACGCT
GCCGCAAGCACTCAGGGCGCAAGGGCTGCTAAAGGAAGCGGAACACGTAGAAAGCCAGTCCGCAGAAACG
GTGCTGACCCCGGATGAATGTCAGCTACTGGGCTATCTGGACAAGGGAAAACGCAAGCGCAAAGAGAAAG
CAGGTAGCTTGCAGTGGGCTTACATGGCGATAGCTAGACTGGGCGGTTTTATGGACAGCAAGCGAACCGG
AATTGCCAGCTGGGGCGCCCTCTGGTAAGGTTGGGAAGCCCTGCAAAGTAAACTGGATGGCTTTCTTGCC
GCCAAGGATCTGATGGCGCAGGGGATCAAGATCTGATCAAGAGACAGGATGAGGATCGTTTCGCTATGTG
AGACCAGAGTAGCCCGCCTAATGAGCGGGCTTTTTTTTAATTCCCCTATTTGTTTATTTTTCTAAATACA
TTCAAATATGTATCCGCTCATGAGACAATAACCCTGATAAATGCTTCAATAATATTGAAAAAGGAAGAGT
ATGAGCATTCAGCATTTTCGTGTGGCGCTGATTCCGTTTTTTGCGGCGTTTTGCCTGCCGGTGTTTGCGC
ATCCGGAAACCCTGGTGAAAGTGAAAGATGCGGAAGATCAACTGGGTGCGCGCGTGGGCTATATTGAACT
GGATCTGAACAGCGGCAAAATTCTGGAATCTTTTCGTCCGGAAGAACGTTTTCCGATGATGAGCACCTTT
AAAGTGCTGCTGTGCGGTGCGGTTCTGAGCCGTGTGGATGCGGGCCAGGAACAACTGGGCCGTCGTATTC
ATTATAGCCAGAACGATCTGGTGGAATATAGCCCGGTGACCGAAAAACATCTGACCGATGGCATGACCGT
GCGTGAACTGTGCAGCGCGGCGATTACCATGAGCGATAACACCGCGGCGAACCTGCTGCTGACGACCATT
GGCGGTCCGAAAGAACTGACCGCGTTTCTGCATAACATGGGCGATCATGTGACCCGTCTGGATCGTTGGG
AACCGGAACTGAACGAAGCGATTCCGAACGATGAACGTGATACCACCATGCCGGCAGCAATGGCGACCAC
CCTGCGTAAACTGCTGACGGGTGAGCTGCTGACCCTGGCAAGCCGCCAGCAACTGATTGATTGGATGGAA
GCGGATAAAGTGGCGGGTCCGCTGCTGCGTAGCGCGCTGCCGGCTGGCTGGTTTATTGCGGATAAAAGCG
GTGCGGGCGAACGTGGCAGCCGTGGCATTATTGCGGCGCTGGGCCCGGATGGTAAACCGAGCCGTATTGT
GGTGATTTATACCACCGGCAGCCAGGCGACGATGGATGAACGTAACCGTCAGATTGCGGAAATTGGCGCG
AGCCTGATTAAACATTGGTAAACCGATACAATTAAAGGCTCCTTTTGGAGCCTTTTTTTTTGGACGACCC
TTGTCAGATCAAAGGATCTTC
Features (pLannotate 1.2.2; 5 found; start..end, strand, type, name):
      1..589     +  rep_origin     ori: high-copy-number ColE1/pMB1/pBR322/pUC origin of replication
    620..943     +  CDS            tnpA (fragment): TN5P_ECOLX - Also known as tnp. Experimental evidence at protein level: Swiss-Prot protein existence level 1. Mediates transposition of transposon Tn5 by a 'cut and paste' mechanism. First, the monomeric transposase binds the 19 bp inverted DNA repeats flanking the transposon. Then, dimerization of the DNA- bound transposase creates a synaptic DNA complex. After nicking of the first DNA strand, excision of the transposon proceeds through a series of intermediates. The transposase then mediates the insertion of the transposon at a new site by strand transfer. The activity of the wild- type tran
   1029..1120    +  promoter       AmpR promoter: bla
   1121..1978    +  CDS            bla: BLAT_ECOLX - Experimental evidence at protein level: Swiss-Prot protein existence level 1. TEM-type are the most prevalent beta-lactamases in enterobacteria; they hydrolyze the beta-lactam bond in susceptible beta-lactam antibiotics, thus conferring resistance to penicillins and cephalosporins. TEM-3 and TEM-4 are capable of hydrolyzing cefotaxime and ceftazidime. TEM-5 is capable of hydrolyzing ceftazidime. TEM-6 is capable of hydrolyzing ceftazidime and aztreonam. TEM-8/CAZ-2, TEM- 16/CAZ-7 and TEM-24/CAZ-6 are markedly active against ceftazidime. IRT- 4 shows resistance to beta-lactamase in
   1985..2024    +  terminator     fd terminator: central terminator from bacteriophage fd (Otsuka and Kunisawa, 1982)
