[The description below was written by a language model from this plasmid's Addgene catalogue record and pLannotate feature annotations shown in this document.]
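Description:
pXTK047 [Con-Pro_nptII-Broad_PartType5] is a small (about 2.05 kb) Golden Gate part plasmid from the XanthoMoClo modular cloning toolkit, which was developed for genetic engineering of the bacterial genera Xanthobacter and Roseixanthobacter. It is built on the pXTK backbone and is propagated in E. coli. The backbone has a ColE1/pMB1-family origin of replication and a TEM-type beta-lactamase gene (bla) expressed from its own AmpR promoter, which gives ampicillin selection. A bacteriophage fd terminator follows the bla gene. The catalogue entry lists the plasmid as low copy, whereas the automated annotation labels the origin as a high-copy pUC-type element. The record does not resolve this difference.

The payload is a constitutive nptII promoter, in a "Broad" version, stored as a Type 5 part in the toolkit's assembly scheme. The only feature annotated between the origin and the resistance cassette is a roughly 320 bp segment called as a fragment of the Tn5 transposase gene tnpA. The nptII kanamycin-resistance gene comes from Tn5, and its native promoter lies in the adjacent transposon sequence. This hit therefore most likely marks the promoter-bearing insert rather than a functional transposase coding region, and no promoter feature is annotated there. The feature table does not show the Type IIS restriction sites or the overhangs that define the part position, and the catalogue does not state the cloning sites. The plasmid is not an expression construct in its own right. It donates its promoter in hierarchical Golden Gate assemblies, where it is combined with other toolkit parts to drive constitutive transcription. The record does not explain what "Broad" means or what function Type 5 parts serve in the final assembled vectors.
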