Addgene plasmid #229284: pXTK047 [Con-Pro_nptII-Broad_PartType5]
Purpose: XanthoMoClo Golden Gate Part Plasmid for cloning, contains Constitutive-Promoter_nptII-Broad_PartType5
Depositing lab: Michael Springer. Depositing organization: Harvard Medical School. Publication: XanthoMoClo horizontal line A Robust Modular Cloning Genetic Toolkit for the Genera Xanthobacter and Roseixanthobacter. Soltysiak MPM, Ory ALH, Lee AD, Christophersen CE, Jalihal AP, Springer M. ACS Synth Biol. 2025 Apr 18;14(4):1173-1190. doi: 10.1021/acssynbio.4c00806. Epub 2025 Mar 13. PubMed 40080684.
Backbone
  Vector backbone: pXTK
  Vector type: Bacterial Expression
Growth in bacteria
  Bacterial resistance: Ampicillin, 100 μg/mL
  Growth temperature: 37°C
  Growth strain: DH5alpha
  Copy number: Low Copy
Gene/Insert
  Gene/Insert name: nptII Promoter (Broad) (alt name: Constitutive-Promoter_nptII-Broad_PartType5)
  Species: Synthetic
  Cloning method: Restriction Enzyme; 5′ cloning site unknown (unknown if destroyed)
Terms and licenses: Academic/Nonprofit Terms; Industry Terms: Not Available to Industry
How to cite: pXTK047 [Con-Pro_nptII-Broad_PartType5] was a gift from Michael Springer (Addgene plasmid # 229284 ; http://n2t.net/addgene:229284 ; RRID:Addgene_229284)
